Addgene plasmid #117233: pSGKP-km
Purpose: (Empty Backbone) A sgRNA expression plasmid for genome editing in Klebsiella Pneumoniae
Depositing lab: Quanjiang Ji. Depositing organization: ShanghaiTech University. Publication: Precise and efficient genome editing in Klebsiella pneumoniae using CRISPR-Cas9 and CRISPR-assisted cytidine deaminase. Wang Y, Wang S, Chen W, Song L, Zhang Y, Shen Z, Yu F, Li M, Ji Q. Appl Environ Microbiol. 2018 Sep 14. pii: AEM.01834-18. doi: 10.1128/AEM.01834-18. PubMed 30217854.
Backbone
  Vector backbone: Unknown
  Backbone size (bp): 4729
  Vector type: Bacterial Expression, CRISPR, Synthetic Biology
Growth in bacteria
  Bacterial resistance: Kanamycin, 50 μg/mL
  Growth temperature: 37°C
  Growth strain: DH5alpha
  Growth instructions: Selectable Marker: 50 μg/mL kanamycin in both E.coli and Klebsiella Pneumoniae
  Copy number: High Copy
Gene/Insert
  Cloning method: Gibson Cloning
Terms and licenses: Academic/Nonprofit Terms; Industry Terms: Not Available to Industry
How to cite: pSGKP-km was a gift from Quanjiang Ji (Addgene plasmid # 117233 ; http://n2t.net/addgene:117233 ; RRID:Addgene_117233)
