[The description below was written by a language model from this plasmid's Addgene catalogue record and pLannotate feature annotations shown in this document.]
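Description:
pSGKP-km is a 4,729 bp empty-backbone bacterial plasmid that expresses a single guide RNA for CRISPR-Cas9 genome editing in Klebsiella pneumoniae. The record does not name a parental backbone. The feature table shows a high-copy ColE1/pUC-type origin of replication and a kanamycin resistance gene (aph(3')-Ia) driven by the bla (AmpR) promoter. Kanamycin serves as the selectable marker in both E. coli, where the plasmid is propagated, and K. pneumoniae. Short fragments of lacI, lacZα, rop, the pBR322 bom region and the pBluescript multiple cloning site, along with a lac promoter/operator and CAP site, are also annotated. These appear to be remnants of the vectors from which the plasmid was assembled rather than functional modules.

The working cassette consists of the strong constitutive synthetic J23119 promoter (the variant ending in an SpeI site) placed directly upstream of the Streptococcus pyogenes Cas9 guide RNA scaffold. A short gap lies between promoter and scaffold, where a target-specific spacer would presumably be introduced. No spacer is annotated, consistent with the empty-backbone status. The plasmid does not encode Cas9 itself, so the nuclease must be supplied from another source. The multiple cloning site fragment just downstream of the scaffold may offer room for additional sequences such as repair templates, though the record does not say so, and it lists Gibson assembly as the cloning method. The plasmid also carries Bacillus subtilis sacB with its native promoter and control region. This gene encodes levansucrase, which confers sucrose sensitivity in Gram-negative bacteria and is commonly used as a counter-selection marker to cure a plasmid from cells once editing is complete.
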