Features (pLannotate 1.2.2; 17 found; start..end, strand, type, name):
     97..131     +  promoter       J23119(SpeI) promoter: bacterial promoter (Registry of Standard Biological Parts BBa J23119) modified to end with an SpeI site
    149..224     +  misc_RNA       gRNA scaffold: guide RNA scaffold for the Streptococcus pyogenes CRISPR/Cas9 system
    230..297     -  misc_feature   MCS (fragment): pBluescript multiple cloning site
    356..372     -  protein_bind   lac operator: The lac repressor binds to the lac operator to inhibit transcription in E. coli. This inhibition can be relieved by adding lactose or isopropyl-β-D-thiogalactopyranoside (IPTG). lac repressor encoded by lacI
    380..410     -  promoter       lac promoter: promoter for the E. coli lac operon
    425..446     -  protein_bind   CAP binding site: CAP binding activates transcription in the presence of cAMP. E. coli catabolite activator protein
    459..551     -  CDS            lacI (fragment): lac repressor; lacI; The lac repressor binds to the lac operator to inhibit transcription in E. coli. This inhibition can be relieved by adding lactose or isopropyl-β-D-thiogalactopyranoside (IPTG).
    734..1322    -  rep_origin     ori: high-copy-number ColE1/pMB1/pBR322/pUC origin of replication
   1493..2308    -  CDS            KanR: aminoglycoside phosphotransferase; aph(3')-Ia; confers resistance to kanamycin in bacteria or G418 (Geneticin®) in eukaryotes
   2309..2413    -  promoter       AmpR promoter: bla
   2508..2543    +  CDS            rop (fragment): Rop protein, which maintains plasmids at low copy number; rop
   2645..2744    +  misc_feature   bom (fragment): basis of mobility region from pBR322
   2750..2907    -  CDS            lacZα (fragment): LacZα fragment of β-galactosidase; lacZ fragment
   2924..2960    -  misc_feature   MCS (fragment): pBluescript multiple cloning site
   2961..2996    +  misc_feature   bom (fragment): basis of mobility region from pBR322
   3022..4440    -  CDS            sacB: SACB_BACSU - Experimental evidence at protein level: Swiss-Prot protein existence level 1. From Bacillus subtilis (strain 168).
   4441..84      -  promoter       sacB promoter (fragment) (across the origin): sacR; sacB promoter and control region
>Addgene plasmid #117233 | pSGKP-km | addgene full sequence | sequence record 227411 | Addgene NGS Result
CGGGCCTAAAGAACTAAAAAATCTATCTGTTTCTTTTCATTCTCTGTATTTTTTATAGTTTCTGTTGCAT
GGGCATAAAGTTGCAAGCTTGATATCTTGACAGCTAGCTCAGTCCTAGGTATAATACTAGTCGAGACCAT
TGGTCTCAGTTTTAGAGCTAGAAATAGCAAGTTAAAATAAGGCTAGTCCGTTATCAACTTGAAAAAGTGG
CACCGAGTCGGTGCTTTTTTTGATATCGAATTCCTGCAGCCCGGGGGATCCACTAGTTCTAGAGCGGCCG
CCACCGCGGTGGAGCTCATCCCAATGGCGCGCCGAGCTTGGCTCGAGCATGGTCATAGCTGTTTCCTGTG
TGAAATTGTTATCCGCTCACAATTCCACACAACATACGAGCCGGAAGCATAAAGTGTAAAGCCTGGGGTG
CCTAATGAGTGAGCTAACTCACATTAATTGCGTTGCGCTCACTGCCCGCTTTCCAGTCGGGAAACCTGTC
GTGCCAGCTGCATTAATGAATCGGCCAACGCGCGGGGAGAGGCGGTTTGCGTATTGGGCGCTCTTCCGCT
TCCTCGCTCACTGACTCGCTGCGCTCGGTCGTTCGGCTGCGGCGAGCGGTATCAGCTCACTCAAAGGCGG
TAATACGGTTATCCACAGAATCAGGGGATAACGCAGGAAAGAACATGTGAGCAAAAGGCCAGCAAAAGGC
CAGGAACCGTAAAAAGGCCGCGTTGCTGGCGTTTTTCCATAGGCTCCGCCCCCCTGACGAGCATCACAAA
AATCGACGCTCAAGTCAGAGGTGGCGAAACCCGACAGGACTATAAAGATACCAGGCGTTTCCCCCTGGAA
GCTCCCTCGTGCGCTCTCCTGTTCCGACCCTGCCGCTTACCGGATACCTGTCCGCCTTTCTCCCTTCGGG
AAGCGTGGCGCTTTCTCATAGCTCACGCTGTAGGTATCTCAGTTCGGTGTAGGTCGTTCGCTCCAAGCTG
GGCTGTGTGCACGAACCCCCCGTTCAGCCCGACCGCTGCGCCTTATCCGGTAACTATCGTCTTGAGTCCA
ACCCGGTAAGACACGACTTATCGCCACTGGCAGCAGCCACTGGTAACAGGATTAGCAGAGCGAGGTATGT
AGGCGGTGCTACAGAGTTCTTGAAGTGGTGGCCTAACTACGGCTACACTAGAAGAACAGTATTTGGTATC
TGCGCTCTGCTGAAGCCAGTTACCTTCGGAAAAAGAGTTGGTAGCTCTTGATCCGGCAAACAAACCACCG
CTGGTAGCGGTGGTTTTTTTGTTTGCAAGCAGCAGATTACGCGCAGAAAAAAAGGATCTCAAGAAGATCC
TTTGATCTTTTCTACGGGGTCTGACGCTCAGTGGAACGAAAACTCACGTTAAGGGATTTTGGTCATGAGA
TTATCAAAAAGGATCTTCACCTAGATCCTTTTAAATTAAAAATGAAGTTTTAAATCAATCTAAAGTATAT
ATGAGTAAACTTGGTCTGACAGTTAGAAAAACTCATCGAGCATCAAATGAAACTGCAATTTATTCATATC
AGGATTATCAATACCATATTTTTGAAAAAGCCGTTTCTGTAATGAAGGAGAAAACTCACCGAGGCAGTTC
CATAGGATGGCAAGATCCTGGTATCGGTCTGCGATTCCGACTCGTCCAACATCAATACAACCTATTAATT
TCCCCTCGTCAAAAATAAGGTTATCAAGTGAGAAATCACCATGAGTGACGACTGAATCCGGTGAGAATGG
CAAAAGTTTATGCATTTCTTTCCAGACTTGTTCAACAGGCCAGCCATTACGCTCGTCATCAAAATCACTC
GCATCAACCAAACCGTTATTCATTCGTGATTGCGCCTGAGCGAGACGAAATACGCGATCGCTGTTAAAAG
GACAATTACAAACAGGAATCGAATGCAACCGGCGCAGGAACACTGCCAGCGCATCAACAATATTTTCACC
TGAATCAGGATATTCTTCTAATACCTGGAATGCTGTTTTCCCAGGGATCGCAGTGGTGAGTAACCATGCA
TCATCAGGAGTACGGATAAAATGCTTGATGGTCGGAAGAGGCATAAATTCCGTCAGCCAGTTTAGTCTGA
CCATCTCATCTGTAACATCATTGGCAACGCTACCTTTGCCATGTTTCAGAAACAACTCTGGCGCATCGGG
CTTCCCATACAATCGATAGATTGTCGCACCTGATTGCCCGACATTATCGCGAGCCCATTTATACCCATAT
AAATCAGCATCCATGTTGGAATTTAATCGCGGCCTAGAGCAAGACGTTTCCCGTTGAATATGGCTCATAC
TCTTCCTTTTTCAATATTATTGAAGCATTTATCAGGGTTATTGTCTCATGAGCGGATACATATTTGAATG
TATTTAGAAAAATAAACAAATAGGGGTTCCGCGCACATTTCCCCGAAAAGTGCCACCTGACGTCTAAGAA
ACCATTATTATCATGACATTAACCTATAAAAATAGGCGTATCACGAGGCCCTTTCGTCTCGCGCGTTTCG
GTGATGACGGTGAAAACCTCTGACACATGCAGCTCCCGGAGACGGTCACAGCTTGTCTGTAAGCGGATGC
CGGGAGCAGACAAGCCCGTCAGGGCGCGTCAGCGGGTGTTGGCGGGTGTCGGGGCTGGCTTAACTATGCG
GCATCAGAGCAGATTGTACTGAGAGTGCACCATATGCGGTGTGAAATACCGCACAGATGCGTAAGGAGAA
AATACCGCATCAGGCGCCATTCGCCATTCAGGCTGCGCAACTGTTGGGAAGGGCGATCGGTGCGGGCCTC
TTCGCTATTACGCCAGCTGGCGAAAGGGGGATGTGCTGCAAGGCGATTAAGTTGGGTAACGCCAGGGTTT
TCCCAGTCACGACGTTGTAAAACGACGGCCAGTGAATTGACGCGTATTGGGATGGTACCGGGCCCCCCCT
CGAGGTCGACGGTATCGATACGGCATCAGAGCAGATTGTACTGAGAGTGCACCATAATCGGCATTTTCTT
TTGCGTTTTTATTTGTTAACTGTTAATTGTCCTTGTTCAAGGATGCTGTCTTTGACAACAGATGTTTTCT
TGCCTTTGATGTTCAGCAGGAAGCTAGGCGCAAACGTTGATTGTTTGTCTGCGTAGAATCCTCTGTTTGT
CATATAGCTTGTAATCACGACATTGTTTCCTTTCGCTTGAGGTACAGCGAAGTGTGAGTAAGTAAAGGTT
ACATCGTTAGGATCAAGATCCATTTTTAACACAAGGCCAGTTTTGTTCAGCGGCTTGTATGGGCCAGTTA
AAGAATTAGAAACATAACCAAGCATGTAAATATCGTTAGACGTAATGCCGTCAATCGTCATTTTTGATCC
GCGGGAGTCAGTGAACAGATACCATTTGCCGTTCATTTTAAAGACGTTCGCGCGTTCAATTTCATCTGTT
ACTGTGTTAGATGCAATCAGCGGTTTCATCACTTTTTTCAGTGTGTAATCATCGTTTAGCTCAATCATAC
CGAGAGCGCCGTTTGCTAACTCAGCCGTGCGTTTTTTATCGCTTTGCAGAAGTTTTTGACTTTCTTGACG
GAAGAATGATGTGCTTTTGCCATAGTATGCTTTGTTAAATAAAGATTCTTCGCCTTGGTAGCCATCTTCA
GTTCCAGTGTTTGCTTCAAATACTAAGTATTTGTGGCCTTTATCTTCTACGTAGTGAGGATCTCTCAGCG
TATGGTTGTCGCCTGAGCTGTAGTTGCCTTCATCGATGAACTGCTGTACATTTTGATACGTTTTTCCGTC
ACCGTCAAAGATTGATTTATAATCCTCTACACCGTTGATGTTCAAAGAGCTGTCTGATGCTGATACGTTA
ACTTGTGCAGTTGTCAGTGTTTGTTTGCCGTAATGTTTACCGGAGAAATCAGTGTAGAATAAACGGATTT
TTCCGTCAGATGTAAATGTGGCTGAACCTGACCATTCTTGTGTTTGGTCTTTTAGGATAGAATCATTTGC
ATCGAATTTGTCGCTGTCTTTAAAGACGCGGCCAGCGTTTTTCCAGCTGTCAATAGAAGTTTCGCCGACT
TTTTGATAGAACATGTAAATCGATGTGTCATCCGCATTTTTAGGATCTCCGGCTAATGCAAAGACGATGT
GGTAGCCGTGATAGTTTGCGACAGTGCCGTCAGCGTTTTGTAATGGCCAGCTGTCCCAAACGTCCAGGCC
TTTTGCAGAAGAGATATTTTTAATTGTGGACGAATCGAACTCAGGAACTTGATATTTTTCATTTTTTTGC
TGTTCAGGGATTTGCAGCATATCATGGCGTGTAATATGGGAAATGCCGTATGTTTCCTTATATGGCTTTT
GGTTCGTTTCTTTCGCAAACGCTTGAGTTGCGCCTCCTGCCAGCAGTGCGGTAGTAAAGGTTAATACTGT
TGCTTGTTTTGCAAACTTTTTGATGTTCATCGTTCATGTCTCCTTTTTTATGTACTGTGTTAGCGGTCTG
CTTCTTCCAGCCCTCCTGTTTGAAGATGGCAAGTTAGTTACGCACAATAAAAAAAGACCTAAAATATGTA
AGGGGTGACGCCAAAGTATACACTTTGCCCTTTACACATTTTAGGTCTTGCCTGCTTTATCAGTAACAAA
CCCGCGCGATTTACTTTTCGACCTCATTCTATTAGACTCTCGTTTGGATTGCAACTGGTCTATTTTCCTC
TTTTGTTTGATAGAAAATCATAAAAGGATTTGCAGACTA
